Addgene plasmid #35915: pcDNA-Wnt7B
Depositing lab: Marian Waterman. Depositing organization: University of California, Irvine. Publication: A uniform human Wnt expression library reveals a shared secretory pathway and unique signaling activities. Najdi R, Proffitt K, Sprowl S, Kaur S, Yu J, Covey TM, Virshup DM, Waterman ML. Differentiation. 2012 Sep;84(2):203-13. doi: 10.1016/j.diff.2012.06.004. Epub 2012 Jul 9. PubMed 22784633.
Backbone
  Vector backbone: pcDNA3.2/V5-DEST
  Backbone manufacturer: Invitrogen
  Backbone size w/o insert (bp): 7711
  Vector type: Mammalian Expression
Growth in bacteria
  Bacterial resistance: Ampicillin, 100 μg/mL
  Growth temperature: 37°C
  Growth strain: DH5alpha
  Copy number: High Copy
Gene/Insert
  Gene/Insert name: Wnt7B (alt name: Wnt7B)
  Species: H. sapiens (human)
  Insert size (bp): 1056
  Mutation: None
  Entrez Gene: Wnt7b
  Promoter: CMV
  Cloning method: Restriction Enzyme
  Sequencing primers: 5′ T7-FWD; 3′ V5-Reverse
Terms and licenses: Academic/Nonprofit Terms; Industry Terms: Not Available to Industry
How to cite: pcDNA-Wnt7B was a gift from Marian Waterman (Addgene plasmid # 35915 ; http://n2t.net/addgene:35915 ; RRID:Addgene_35915)
