[The description below was written by a language model from this plasmid's Addgene catalogue record and pLannotate feature annotations shown in this document.]
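Description:
pcDNA-Wnt7B is a mammalian expression plasmid carrying the human WNT7B open reading frame in the Invitrogen pcDNA3.2/V5-DEST backbone. It belongs to a uniform library of human Wnt expression constructs made to compare secretion and signalling activities across the family. In E. coli it replicates from a high-copy ColE1/pUC-type origin and is selected with ampicillin through the β-lactamase gene and its native promoter. An f1 origin is also present, allowing single-stranded DNA production. For mammalian cells, a separate cassette places the neomycin phosphotransferase gene under the SV40 enhancer/early promoter with an SV40 polyadenylation signal, which supports G418 selection of stable transfectants.

The payload is driven by the human CMV immediate-early enhancer and promoter, followed by a T7 promoter that can serve for in vitro transcription or as a sequencing primer site. The WNT7B coding sequence, recorded as unmutated, lies between attB1 and attB2 sites. These sites are the usual product of Gateway recombination into a DEST vector, although the catalogue lists the cloning method as restriction enzyme. The deposited sequence (6,588 nt) is shorter than the empty destination vector, as expected once the Gateway selection cassette has been replaced by the roughly 1 kb insert. A V5 epitope sequence sits downstream of attB2, followed by the HSV thymidine kinase polyadenylation signal. The record does not state whether the Wnt reading frame continues into the tag or ends at its own stop codon, and the construct name does not indicate a tagged version. WNT7B encodes a secreted Frizzled ligand acting in canonical Wnt/β-catenin signalling, so the plasmid suits transient or stable overexpression of this ligand in cultured mammalian cells.
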