Features (pLannotate 1.2.2; 23 found; start..end, strand, type, name):
     36..80      -  misc_feature   bom (fragment): basis of mobility region from pBR322
    235..614     +  enhancer       CMV enhancer: human cytomegalovirus immediate early enhancer
    615..818     +  promoter       CMV promoter: human cytomegalovirus (CMV) immediate early promoter
    814..847     +  LTR            5' LTR (truncated) (fragment): truncated 5' long terminal repeat (LTR) from HIV-1
    863..881     +  promoter       T7 promoter: promoter for bacteriophage T7 RNA polymerase
    911..935     +  protein_bind   attB1: mutant version of attB; recombination site for the Gateway® BP reaction BP Clonase™
    956..2002    +  CDS            WNT7B: WNT7B_HUMAN - Experimental evidence at protein level: Swiss-Prot protein existence level 1. Ligand for members of the frizzled family of seven transmembrane receptors that functions in the canonical Wnt/beta- catenin signaling pathway (PubMed:30026314). Required for normal fusion of the chorion and the allantois during placenta development (By similarity). Required for central nervous system (CNS) angiogenesis and blood-brain barrier regulation (PubMed:30026314). From Homo sapiens (Human).
   2028..2052    -  protein_bind   attB2: mutant version of attB; recombination site for the Gateway® BP reaction BP Clonase™
   2078..2119    +  CDS            V5 tag: epitope tag from simian virus 5
   2203..2251    +  polyA_signal   HSV TK poly(A) signal: herpes simplex virus thymidine kinase polyadenylation signal (Cole and Stacy, 1985)
   2342..2358    -  polyA_signal   bGH poly(A) signal (fragment): bovine growth hormone polyadenylation signal
   2453..2881    +  rep_origin     f1 ori (sequence partly withheld): f1 bacteriophage origin of replication; arrow indicates direction of (+) strand synthesis
   2895..3224    +  promoter       SV40 promoter: SV40 enhancer and early promoter
   3291..4082    +  CDS            neo: KKA2_KLEPN - Also known as kan, nptII. Experimental evidence at protein level: Swiss-Prot protein existence level 1. Resistance to kanamycin, neomycin, paromomycin, ribostamycin, butirosin and gentamicin B. From Klebsiella pneumoniae.
   4108..4266    +  CDS            ble (fragment): BLE_KLEPN - Experimental evidence at protein level: Swiss-Prot protein existence level 1. Binding protein with a strong affinity to the bleomycin family of antibiotics. Binds to CL990; an antimitotic-antibiotic compound. From Klebsiella pneumoniae.
   4261..4382    +  polyA_signal   SV40 poly(A) signal: SV40 polyadenylation signal
   4455..4471    -  protein_bind   lac operator: The lac repressor binds to the lac operator to inhibit transcription in E. coli. This inhibition can be relieved by adding lactose or isopropyl-β-D-thiogalactopyranoside (IPTG). lac repressor encoded by lacI
   4479..4509    -  promoter       lac promoter: promoter for the E. coli lac operon
   4524..4545    -  protein_bind   CAP binding site: CAP binding activates transcription in the presence of cAMP. E. coli catabolite activator protein
   4558..4650    -  CDS            lacI (fragment): lac repressor; lacI; The lac repressor binds to the lac operator to inhibit transcription in E. coli. This inhibition can be relieved by adding lactose or isopropyl-β-D-thiogalactopyranoside (IPTG).
   4833..5421    -  rep_origin     ori: high-copy-number ColE1/pMB1/pBR322/pUC origin of replication
   5592..6452    -  CDS            AmpR: β-lactamase; bla; confers resistance to ampicillin, carbenicillin, and related antibiotics
   6453..6557    -  promoter       AmpR promoter: bla
>Addgene plasmid #35915 | pcDNA-Wnt7B | depositor full sequence | sequence record 44181 | pcDNA-Wnt7B sequence 6588 bps
GACGGATCGGGAGATCTCCCGATCCCCTATGGTCGACTCTCAGTACAATCTGCTCTGATGCCGCATAGTT
AAGCCAGTATCTGCTCCCTGCTTGTGTGTTGGAGGTCGCTGAGTAGTGCGCGAGCAAAATTTAAGCTACA
ACAAGGCAAGGCTTGACCGACAATTGCATGAAGAATCTGCTTAGGGTTAGGCGTTTTGCGCTGCTTCGCG
ATGTACGGGCCAGATATACGCGTTGACATTGATTATTGACTAGTTATTAATAGTAATCAATTACGGGGTC
ATTAGTTCATAGCCCATATATGGAGTTCCGCGTTACATAACTTACGGTAAATGGCCCGCCTGGCTGACCG
CCCAACGACCCCCGCCCATTGACGTCAATAATGACGTATGTTCCCATAGTAACGCCAATAGGGACTTTCC
ATTGACGTCAATGGGTGGACTATTTACGGTAAACTGCCCACTTGGCAGTACATCAAGTGTATCATATGCC
AAGTACGCCCCCTATTGACGTCAATGACGGTAAATGGCCCGCCTGGCATTATGCCCAGTACATGACCTTA
TGGGACTTTCCTACTTGGCAGTACATCTACGTATTAGTCATCGCTATTACCATGGTGATGCGGTTTTGGC
AGTACATCAATGGGCGTGGATAGCGGTTTGACTCACGGGGATTTCCAAGTCTCCACCCCATTGACGTCAA
TGGGAGTTTGTTTTGGCACCAAAATCAACGGGACTTTCCAAAATGTCGTAACAACTCCGCCCCATTGACG
CAAATGGGCGGTAGGCGTGTACGGTGGGAGGTCTATATAAGCAGAGCTCTCTGGCTAACTAGAGAACCCA
CTGCTTACTGGCTTATCGAAATTAATACGACTCACTATAGGGAGACCCAAGCTGGCTAGTTAAGCTATCA
ACAAGTTTGTACAAAAAAGCAGGCTCCGCGGCCGCCCCCTTCACCATGCACAGAAACTTTCGCAAGTGGA
TTTTCTACGTGTTTCTCTGCTTTGGCGTCCTGTACGTGAAGCTCGGAGCACTGTCATCCGTGGTGGCCCT
GGGAGCCAACATCATCTGCAACAAGATTCCTGGCCTAGCCCCGCGGCAGCGTGCCATCTGCCAGAGTCGG
CCCGATGCCATCATTGTGATTGGGGAGGGGGCGCAGATGGGCATCAACGAGTGCCAGTACCAGTTCCGCT
TCGGACGCTGGAACTGCTCTGCCCTCGGCGAGAAGACCGTCTTCGGGCAAGAGCTCCGAGTAGGGAGCCG
TGAGGCTGCCTTCACGTACGCCATCACCGCGGCTGGCGTGGCGCACGCCGTCACCGCTGCCTGCAGCCAA
GGGAACCTGAGCAACTGCGGCTGCGACCGCGAGAAGCAGGGCTACTACAACCAAGCCGAGGGCTGGAAGT
GGGGCGGCTGCTCGGCCGACGTGCGTTACGGCATCGACTTCTCCCGGCGCTTCGTGGACGCTCGGGAGAT
CAAGAAGAACGCGCGGCGCCTCATGAACCTGCATAACAATGAGGCCGGCAGGAAGGTTCTAGAGGACCGG
ATGCAGCTGGAGTGCAAGTGCCACGGCGTGTCTGGCTCCTGCACCACCAAAACCTGCTGGACCACGCTGC
CCAAGTTCCGAGAGGTGGGCCACCTGCTGAAGGAGAAGTACAACGCGGCCGTGCAGGTGGAGGTGGTGCG
GGCCAGCCGTCTGCGGCAGCCCACCTTCCTGCGCATCAAACAGCTGCGCAGCTATCAGAAGCCCATGGAG
ACAGACCTGGTGTACATTGAGAAGTCGCCCAACTACTGCGAGGAGGACGCGGCCACGGGCAGCGTGGGCA
CGCAGGGCCGTCTCTGCAACCGCACGTCGCCCGGCGCGGACGGCTGTGACACCATGTGCTGCGGCCGAGG
CTACAACACCCACCAGTACACCAAGGTGTGGCAGTGCAACTGCAAATTCCACTGGTGCTGCTTCGTCAAG
TGCAACACCTGCAGCGAGCGCACCGAGGTCTTCACCTGCAAGTGAATTCTGAAGGGTGGGCGCGCCGACC
CAGCTTTCTTGTACAAAGTGGTTGATCTAGAGGGCCCGCGGTTCGAAGGTAAGCCTATCCCTAACCCTCT
CCTCGGTCTCGATTCTACGCGTACCGGTTAGTAATGAGTTTAAACGGGGGAGGCTAACTGAAACACGGAA
GGAGACAATACCGGAAGGAACCCGCGCTATGACGGCAATAAAAAGACAGAATAAAACGCACGGGTGTTGG
GTCGTTTGTTCATAAACGCGGGGTTCGGTCCCAGGGCTGGCACTCTGTCGATACCCCACCGAGACCCCAT
TGGGGCCAATACGCCCGCGTTTCTTCCTTTTCCCCACCCCACCCCCCAAGTTCGGGTGAAGGCCCAGGGC
TCGCAGCCAACGTCGGGGCGGCAGGCCCTGCCATAGCAGATCTGCGCAGCTGGGGCTCTAGGGGGTATCC
CC
[124 nt withheld, positions 2453-2576]
C
[32 nt withheld, positions 2578-2609]
CA
[57 nt withheld, positions 2612-2668]
A
[49 nt withheld, positions 2670-2718]
CCTTTGACGTTGGAGTCCACGTTCTTT
[37 nt withheld, positions 2746-2782]
ACCCTATCTCGGTCTATTCTTTTGATTTATAAGGGATTTTGGGGATTTCGGCCTATTGGTTAAAAAATGA
GCTGATTTAACAAAAATTTAACGCGAATTAATTCTGTGGAATGTGTGTCAGTTAGGGTGTGGAAAGTCCC
CAGGCTCCCCAGCAGGCAGAAGTATGCAAAGCATGCATCTCAATTAGTCAGCAACCAGGTGTGGAAAGTC
CCCAGGCTCCCCAGCAGGCAGAAGTATGCAAAGCATGCATCTCAATTAGTCAGCAACCATAGTCCCGCCC
CTAACTCCGCCCATCCCGCCCCTAACTCCGCCCAGTTCCGCCCATTCTCCGCCCCATGGCTGACTAATTT
TTTTTATTTATGCAGAGGCCGAGGCCGCCTCTGCCTCTGAGCTATTCCAGAAGTAGTGAGGAGGCTTTTT
TGGAGGCCTAGGCTTTTGCAAAAAGCTCCCGGGAGCTTGTATATCCATTTTCGGATCTGATCAAGAGACA
GGATGAGGATCGTTTCGCATGATTGAACAAGATGGATTGCACGCAGGTTCTCCGGCCGCTTGGGTGGAGA
GGCTATTCGGCTATGACTGGGCACAACAGACAATCGGCTGCTCTGATGCCGCCGTGTTCCGGCTGTCAGC
GCAGGGGCGCCCGGTTCTTTTTGTCAAGACCGACCTGTCCGGTGCCCTGAATGAACTGCAGGACGAGGCA
GCGCGGCTATCGTGGCTGGCCACGACGGGCGTTCCTTGCGCAGCTGTGCTCGACGTTGTCACTGAAGCGG
GAAGGGACTGGCTGCTATTGGGCGAAGTGCCGGGGCAGGATCTCCTGTCATCTCACCTTGCTCCTGCCGA
GAAAGTATCCATCATGGCTGATGCAATGCGGCGGCTGCATACGCTTGATCCGGCTACCTGCCCATTCGAC
CACCAAGCGAAACATCGCATCGAGCGAGCACGTACTCGGATGGAAGCCGGTCTTGTCGATCAGGATGATC
TGGACGAAGAGCATCAGGGGCTCGCGCCAGCCGAACTGTTCGCCAGGCTCAAGGCGCGCATGCCCGACGG
CGAGGATCTCGTCGTGACCCATGGCGATGCCTGCTTGCCGAATATCATGGTGGAAAATGGCCGCTTTTCT
GGATTCATCGACTGTGGCCGGCTGGGTGTGGCGGACCGCTATCAGGACATAGCGTTGGCTACCCGTGATA
TTGCTGAAGAGCTTGGCGGCGAATGGGCTGACCGCTTCCTCGTGCTTTACGGTATCGCCGCTCCCGATTC
GCAGCGCATCGCCTTCTATCGCCTTCTTGACGAGTTCTTCTGAGCGGGACTCTGGGGTTCGCGAAATGAC
CGACCAAGCGACGCCCAACCTGCCATCACGAGATTTCGATTCCACCGCCGCCTTCTATGAAAGGTTGGGC
TTCGGAATCGTTTTCCGGGACGCCGGCTGGATGATCCTCCAGCGCGGGGATCTCATGCTGGAGTTCTTCG
CCCACCCCAACTTGTTTATTGCAGCTTATAATGGTTACAAATAAAGCAATAGCATCACAAATTTCACAAA
TAAAGCATTTTTTTCACTGCATTCTAGTTGTGGTTTGTCCAAACTCATCAATGTATCTTATCATGTCTGT
ATACCGTCGACCTCTAGCTAGAGCTTGGCGTAATCATGGTCATAGCTGTTTCCTGTGTGAAATTGTTATC
CGCTCACAATTCCACACAACATACGAGCCGGAAGCATAAAGTGTAAAGCCTGGGGTGCCTAATGAGTGAG
CTAACTCACATTAATTGCGTTGCGCTCACTGCCCGCTTTCCAGTCGGGAAACCTGTCGTGCCAGCTGCAT
TAATGAATCGGCCAACGCGCGGGGAGAGGCGGTTTGCGTATTGGGCGCTCTTCCGCTTCCTCGCTCACTG
ACTCGCTGCGCTCGGTCGTTCGGCTGCGGCGAGCGGTATCAGCTCACTCAAAGGCGGTAATACGGTTATC
CACAGAATCAGGGGATAACGCAGGAAAGAACATGTGAGCAAAAGGCCAGCAAAAGGCCAGGAACCGTAAA
AAGGCCGCGTTGCTGGCGTTTTTCCATAGGCTCCGCCCCCCTGACGAGCATCACAAAAATCGACGCTCAA
GTCAGAGGTGGCGAAACCCGACAGGACTATAAAGATACCAGGCGTTTCCCCCTGGAAGCTCCCTCGTGCG
CTCTCCTGTTCCGACCCTGCCGCTTACCGGATACCTGTCCGCCTTTCTCCCTTCGGGAAGCGTGGCGCTT
TCTCAATGCTCACGCTGTAGGTATCTCAGTTCGGTGTAGGTCGTTCGCTCCAAGCTGGGCTGTGTGCACG
AACCCCCCGTTCAGCCCGACCGCTGCGCCTTATCCGGTAACTATCGTCTTGAGTCCAACCCGGTAAGACA
CGACTTATCGCCACTGGCAGCAGCCACTGGTAACAGGATTAGCAGAGCGAGGTATGTAGGCGGTGCTACA
GAGTTCTTGAAGTGGTGGCCTAACTACGGCTACACTAGAAGGACAGTATTTGGTATCTGCGCTCTGCTGA
AGCCAGTTACCTTCGGAAAAAGAGTTGGTAGCTCTTGATCCGGCAAACAAACCACCGCTGGTAGCGGTGG
TTTTTTTGTTTGCAAGCAGCAGATTACGCGCAGAAAAAAAGGATCTCAAGAAGATCCTTTGATCTTTTCT
ACGGGGTCTGACGCTCAGTGGAACGAAAACTCACGTTAAGGGATTTTGGTCATGAGATTATCAAAAAGGA
TCTTCACCTAGATCCTTTTAAATTAAAAATGAAGTTTTAAATCAATCTAAAGTATATATGAGTAAACTTG
GTCTGACAGTTACCAATGCTTAATCAGTGAGGCACCTATCTCAGCGATCTGTCTATTTCGTTCATCCATA
GTTGCCTGACTCCCCGTCGTGTAGATAACTACGATACGGGAGGGCTTACCATCTGGCCCCAGTGCTGCAA
TGATACCGCGAGACCCACGCTCACCGGCTCCAGATTTATCAGCAATAAACCAGCCAGCCGGAAGGGCCGA
GCGCAGAAGTGGTCCTGCAACTTTATCCGCCTCCATCCAGTCTATTAATTGTTGCCGGGAAGCTAGAGTA
AGTAGTTCGCCAGTTAATAGTTTGCGCAACGTTGTTGCCATTGCTACAGGCATCGTGGTGTCACGCTCGT
CGTTTGGTATGGCTTCATTCAGCTCCGGTTCCCAACGATCAAGGCGAGTTACATGATCCCCCATGTTGTG
CAAAAAAGCGGTTAGCTCCTTCGGTCCTCCGATCGTTGTCAGAAGTAAGTTGGCCGCAGTGTTATCACTC
ATGGTTATGGCAGCACTGCATAATTCTCTTACTGTCATGCCATCCGTAAGATGCTTTTCTGTGACTGGTG
AGTACTCAACCAAGTCATTCTGAGAATAGTGTATGCGGCGACCGAGTTGCTCTTGCCCGGCGTCAATACG
GGATAATACCGCGCCACATAGCAGAACTTTAAAAGTGCTCATCATTGGAAAACGTTCTTCGGGGCGAAAA
CTCTCAAGGATCTTACCGCTGTTGAGATCCAGTTCGATGTAACCCACTCGTGCACCCAACTGATCTTCAG
CATCTTTTACTTTCACCAGCGTTTCTGGGTGAGCAAAAACAGGAAGGCAAAATGCCGCAAAAAAGGGAAT
AAGGGCGACACGGAAATGTTGAATACTCATACTCTTCCTTTTTCAATATTATTGAAGCATTTATCAGGGT
TATTGTCTCATGAGCGGATACATATTTGAATGTATTTAGAAAAATAAACAAATAGGGGTTCCGCGCACAT
TTCCCCGAAAAGTGCCACCTGACGTC
