>Addgene plasmid #35915 | pcDNA-Wnt7B | addgene partial sequence | sequence record 57124 | TK-pA-R 5'-ttgtctccttccgtgtttca-3'
GTTACTATTACTAACCGGGTACGCGTAGAATCGAGACCGAGGAGAGGGTTAGGGATAGGCTTACCTTCGA
ACCGCGGGCCCTCTAGATCAACCACTTTGTACAAGAAAGCTGGGTCGGCGCGCCCACCCTTCAGAATTCA
CTTGCAGGTGAAGACCTCGGTGCGCTCGCTGCAGGTGTTGCACTTGACGAAGCAGCACCAGTGGAATTTG
CAGTTGCACTGCCACACCTTGGTGTACTGGTGGGTGTTGTAGCCTCGGCCGCAGCACATGGTGTCACAGC
CGTCCGCGCCGGGCGACGTGCGGTTGCAGAGACGGCCCTGCGTGCCCACGCTGCCCGTGGCCGCGTCCTC
CTCGCAGTAGTTGGGCGACTTCTCAATGTACACCAGGTCTGTCTCCATGGGCTTCTGATAGCTGCGCAGC
TGTTTGATGCGCAGGAAGGTGGGCTGCCGCAGACGGCTGGCCCGCACCACCTCCACCTGCACGGCCGCGT
TGTACTTCTCCTTCAGCAGGTGGCCCACCTCTCGGAACTTGGGCAGCGTGGTCCAGCAGGTTTTGGTGGT
GCAGGAGCCAGACACGCCGTGGCACTTGCACTCCAGCTGCATCCGGTCCTCTAGAACCTTCCTGCCGGCC
TCATTGTTATGCAGGTTCATGAGGCGCCGCGCGTTCTTCTTGATCTCCCGAGCGTCCACGAAGCGCCGGG
AGAAGTCGATGCCGTAACGCACGTCGGCCGAGCAGCCGCCCCACTTCCAGCCCTCGGCTTGGTTGTAGTA
GCCCTGCTTCTCGCGGTCGCAGCCGCAGTTGCTCAGGTTCCCTTGGCTGCAGGCAGCGGTGACGGCGTGC
GCCACGCCAGCCGCGGTGATGGCGTACGTGAAGGCAGCCTCACGGCTCCCTACTCGGAGCTCTTGCCCGA
AGACGGTCTTCTCGCCGAGG
